Addgene plasmid #221742: pMRXIP-GFP-1K8Q
Purpose: Stable expression of GFP-1K8Q in mammalian cells to monitor membrane charge
Depositing lab: Noboru Mizushima. Depositing organization: The University of Tokyo. Publication: Syntaxin 17 recruitment to mature autophagosomes is temporally regulated by PI4P accumulation. Shinoda S, Sakai Y, Matsui T, Uematsu M, Koyama-Honda I, Sakamaki JI, Yamamoto H, Mizushima N. Elife. 2024 Jun 4;12:RP92189. doi: 10.7554/eLife.92189. PubMed 38831696.
Backbone
  Vector backbone: pMRX-IP
  Backbone manufacturer: Dr.Shoji Yamaoka of Tokyo Medical and Dental University
  Backbone size w/o insert (bp): 6137
  Total vector size (bp): 6909
  Vector type: Mammalian Expression, Retroviral
  Selectable markers: Puromycin
Growth in bacteria
  Bacterial resistance: Ampicillin, 100 μg/mL
  Growth temperature: 37°C
  Growth strain: NEB Stable
  Growth instructions: 100 μg/mL
  Copy number: High Copy
Gene/Insert
  Gene/Insert name: C -terminal region of KRAS (alt name: 1K8Q)
  Species: H. sapiens (human)
  Insert size (bp): 54
  Mutation: deleted amino acids 1-170, mutated K to Q
  GenBank ID: NM_004985.4
  Entrez Gene: KRAS (a.k.a. 'C-K-RAS, C-K-RAS, CFC2, K-RAS2A, K-RAS2B, K-RAS4A, K-RAS4B, K-Ras, K-Ras 2, KI-RAS, KRAS1, KRAS2, NS, NS3, OES, RALD, RASK2, c-Ki-ras, c-Ki-ras2)
  Tag / fusion protein: GFP (N terminal on insert)
  Cloning method: Gibson Cloning
  Sequencing primers: 5′ ggctcgGGATCCggGAATTCATCCCAGGACGGTCAGCAGCAACAACAGCAATCACAAACTAAATGTGTAATAATGtaaCTCGAGaGCGGCCGCt; 3′ aGCGGCCGCtCTCGAGttaCATTATTACACATTTAGTTTGTGATTGCTGTTGTTGCTGCTGACCGTCCTGGGATGAATTCccGGATCCcgagcc
Terms and licenses: Academic/Nonprofit Terms; Industry Terms: Not Available to Industry
How to cite: pMRXIP-GFP-1K8Q was a gift from Noboru Mizushima (Addgene plasmid # 221742 ; http://n2t.net/addgene:221742 ; RRID:Addgene_221742)
