[The description below was written by a language model from this plasmid's Addgene catalogue record and pLannotate feature annotations shown in this document.]
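Description:
pMRXIP-GFP-1K8Q is a Moloney murine leukemia virus-based retroviral expression plasmid built on the pMRX-IP backbone, designed for stable expression of a GFP-tagged membrane charge probe in mammalian cells. In bacteria it is maintained through a high-copy ColE1/pUC-type origin and selected with ampicillin via the β-lactamase gene and its own promoter. The viral portion begins with a CMV enhancer fused to partial LTR sequence, a hybrid 5′ arrangement that typically drives strong transcription of the viral genome in packaging cells. This is followed by the MMLV Ψ packaging signal, a truncated gag segment lacking its start codon, and a pol region carrying the splice acceptor. A 3′ MMLV LTR closes the provirus. The plasmid encodes no functional viral structural or enzymatic genes, so these must be supplied in trans to produce particles.

The payload is a bicistronic cassette. EGFP is fused at its C-terminus to an 18-residue (54 bp) fragment from the C-terminal region of human KRAS, with amino acids 1–170 deleted and lysines mutated to glutamine. The name 1K8Q suggests that one lysine is retained and eight are replaced, although the record does not spell this out. This short tail is not annotated separately in the feature table but lies downstream of the EGFP coding sequence. An EMCV IRES then allows translation of puromycin N-acetyltransferase from the same transcript, linking puromycin resistance to probe expression in transduced cells. According to the record, the fusion is used to monitor membrane charge. The associated study concerns recruitment of syntaxin 17 to mature autophagosomes and PI4P accumulation.
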