Features (pLannotate 1.2.2; 14 found; start..end, strand, type, name):
      1..380     +  enhancer       CMV enhancer: human cytomegalovirus immediate early enhancer
    381..676     +  LTR            3' LTR (ΔU3) (fragment): self-inactivating 3' long terminal repeat (LTR) from Moloney murine leukemia virus
    739..1096    +  misc_feature   MMLV Ψ: packaging signal of Moloney murine leukemia virus (MMLV)
   1161..1577    +  CDS            gag (truncated): truncated Moloney murine leukemia virus (MMLV) gag gene lacking the start codon
   1587..1961    +  misc_feature   pol region: Moloney murine leukemia virus (MMLV) pol region containing the splice acceptor site
   1994..2710    +  CDS            EGFP: EGFP is a basic (constitutively fluorescent) green fluorescent protein published in 1996, derived from Aequorea victoria. It is reported to be a rapidly-maturing weak dimer with moderate acid sensitivity.
   2823..3398    +  misc_feature   IRES2: internal ribosome entry site (IRES) of the encephalomyocarditis virus (EMCV)
   3405..4004    +  CDS            PuroR: puromycin N-acetyltransferase; pac from Streptomyces alboniger; confers resistance to puromycin
   4112..4233    +  LTR            3' LTR (ΔU3) (fragment): self-inactivating 3' long terminal repeat (LTR) from Moloney murine leukemia virus
   4234..4703    +  LTR            LTR: long terminal repeat from Moloney murine leukemia virus
   4769..4821    -  CDS            lacI (fragment): lac repressor; lacI; The lac repressor binds to the lac operator to inhibit transcription in E. coli. This inhibition can be relieved by adding lactose or isopropyl-β-D-thiogalactopyranoside (IPTG).
   5004..5592    -  rep_origin     ori: high-copy-number ColE1/pMB1/pBR322/pUC origin of replication
   5756..6616    -  CDS            AmpR: β-lactamase; bla; confers resistance to ampicillin, carbenicillin, and related antibiotics
   6617..6721    -  promoter       AmpR promoter: bla
>Addgene plasmid #221742 | pMRXIP-GFP-1K8Q | addgene full sequence | sequence record 443156 | Addgene NGS Result
GACATTGATTATTGACTAGTTATTAATAGTAATCAATTACGGGGTCATTAGTTCATAGCCCATATATGGA
GTTCCGCGTTACATAACTTACGGTAAATGGCCCGCCTGGCTGACCGCCCAACGACCCCCGCCCATTGACG
TCAATAATGACGTATGTTCCCATAGTAACGCCAATAGGGACTTTCCATTGACGTCAATGGGTGGAGTATT
TACGGTAAACTGCCCACTTGGCAGTACATCAAGTGTATCATATGCCAAGTACGCCCCCTATTGACGTCAA
TGACGGTAAATGGCCCGCCTGGCATTATGCCCAGTACATGACCTTATGGGACTTTCCTACTTGGCAGTAC
ATCTACGTATTAGTCATCGCTATTACCATGCTAGAGAACCATCAGATGTTTCCAGGGTGCCCCAAGGACC
TGAAATGACCCTGTGCCTTATTTGAACTAACCAATCAGTTCGCTTCTCGCTTCTGTTCGCGCGCTTCTGC
TCCCCGAGCTCAATAAAAGAGCCCACAACCCCTCACTCGGCGCGCCAGTCCTCCGATTGACTGAGTCGCC
CGGGTACCCGTGTATCCAATAAACCCTCTTGCAGTTGCATCCGACTTGTGGTCTCGCTGTTCCTTGGGAG
GGTCTCCTCTGAGTGATTGACTACCCGTCAGCGGGGGTCTTTCATTTGGGGGCTCGTCCGGGATCGGGAG
ACCCCTGCCCAGGGACCACCGACCCACCACCGGGAGGTAAGCTGGCCAGCAACTTATCTGTGTCTGTCCG
ATTGTCTAGTGTCTATGACTGATTTTATGCGCCTGCGTCGGTACTAGTTAGCTAACTAGCTCTGTATCTG
GCGGACCCGTGGTGGAACTGACGAGTTCGGAACACCCGGCCGCAACCCTGGGAGACGTCCCAGGGACTTC
GGGGGCCGTTTTTGTGGCCCGACCTGAGTCCAAAAATCCCGATCGTTTTGGACTCTTTGGTGCACCCCCC
TTAGAGGAGGGATATGTGGTTCTGGTAGGAGACGAGAACCTAAAACAGTTCCCGCCTCCGTCTGAATTTT
TGCTTTCGGTTTGGGACCGAAGCCGCGCCGCGCGTCTTGTCTGCTGCAGCATCGTTCTGTGTTGTCTCTG
TCTGACTGTGTTTCTGTATTTGTCTGAAAATATGGGCCCGGGCCAGACTGTTACCACTCCCTTAAGTTTG
ACCTTAGGTCACTGGAAAGATGTCGAGCGGATCGCTCACAACCAGTCGGTAGATGTCAAGAAGAGACGTT
GGGTTACCTTCTGCTCTGCAGAATGGCCAACCTTTAACGTCGGATGGCCGCGAGACGGCACCTTTAACCG
AGACCTCATCACCCAGGTTAAGATCAAGGTCTTTTCACCTGGCCCGCATGGACACCCAGACCAGGTCCCC
TACATCGTGACCTGGGAAGCCTTGGCTTTTGACCCCCCTCCCTGGGTCAAGCCCTTTGTACACCCTAAGC
CTCCGCCTCCTCTTCCTCCATCCGCCCCGTCTCTCCCCCTTGAACCTCCTCGTTCGACCCCGCCTCGATC
CTCCCTTTATCCAGCCCTCACTCCTTCTCTAGGCGCCCCCATATGGCCATATGAGATCTTATATGGGGCA
CCCCCGCCCCTTGTAAACTTCCCTGACCCTGACATGACAAGAGTTACTAACAGCCCCTCTCTCCAAGCTC
ACTTACAGGCTCTCTACTTAGTCCAGCACGAAGTCTGGAGACCTCTGGCGGCAGCCTACCAAGAACAACT
GGACCGACCGGTGGTACCTCACCCTTACCGAGTCGGCGACACAGTGTGGGTCCGCCGACACCAGACTAAG
AACCTAGAACCTCGCTGGAAAGGACCTTACACAGTCCTGCTGACCACCCCCACCGCCCTCAAAGTAGACG
GCATCGCAGCTTGGATACACGCCGCCCACGTGAAGGCTGCCGACCCCGGGGGTGGACCATCCTCTAGACT
GCCGGATCTGCCATCGATATAAAGCTTGCCACCATGGTGAGCAAGGGCGAGGAGCTGTTCACCGGGGTGG
TGCCCATCCTGGTCGAGCTGGACGGCGACGTAAACGGCCACAAGTTCAGCGTGTCCGGCGAGGGCGAGGG
CGATGCCACCTACGGCAAGCTGACCCTGAAGTTCATCTGCACCACCGGCAAGCTGCCCGTGCCCTGGCCC
ACCCTCGTGACCACCCTGACCTACGGCGTGCAGTGCTTCAGCCGCTACCCCGACCACATGAAGCAGCACG
ACTTCTTCAAGTCCGCCATGCCCGAAGGCTACGTCCAGGAGCGCACCATCTTCTTCAAGGACGACGGCAA
CTACAAGACCCGCGCCGAGGTGAAGTTCGAGGGCGACACCCTGGTGAACCGCATCGAGCTGAAGGGCATC
GACTTCAAGGAGGACGGCAACATCCTGGGGCACAAGCTGGAGTACAACTACAACAGCCACAACGTCTATA
TCATGGCCGACAAGCAGAAGAACGGCATCAAGGTGAACTTCAAGATCCGCCACAACATCGAGGACGGCAG
CGTGCAGCTCGCCGACCACTACCAGCAGAACACCCCCATCGGCGACGGCCCCGTGCTGCTGCCCGACAAC
CACTACCTGAGCACCCAGTCCGCCCTGAGCAAAGACCCCAACGAGAAGCGCGATCACATGGTCCTGCTGG
AGTTCGTGACCGCCGCCGGGATCACTCTCGGCATGGACGAGCTGTACAAGGGTTCAGGCTCGGGATCCGG
GAATTCATCCCAGGACGGTCAGCAGCAACAACAGCAATCACAAACTAAATGTGTAATAATGTAACTCGAG
AGCGGCCGCTACGTAAATTCCGCCCCCCCCCCTAACGTTACTGGCCGAAGCCGCTTGGAATAAGGCCGGT
GTGCGTTTGTCTATATGTTATTTTCCACCATATTGCCGTCTTTTGGCAATGTGAGGGCCCGGAAACCTGG
CCCTGTCTTCTTGACGAGCATTCCTAGGGGTCTTTCCCCTCTCGCCAAAGGAATGCAAGGTCTGTTGAAT
GTCGTGAAGGAAGCAGTTCCTCTGGAAGTTTCTTGAAGACAAACAACGTCTGTAGCGACCCTTTGCAGGC
AGCGGAACCCCCCACCTGGCGACAGGTGCCTCTGCGGCCAAAAGCCACGTGTATAAGATACACCTGCAAA
GGCGGCACAACCCCAGTGCCACGTTGTGAGTTGGATAGTTGTGGAAAGAGTCAAATGGCTCTCCTCAAGC
GTATTCAACAAGGGGCTGAAGGATGCCCAGAAGGTACCCCATTGTATGGGATCTGATCTGGGGCCTCGGT
GCACATGCTTTACATGTGTTTAGTCGAGGTTAAAAAAACGTCTAGGCCCCCCGAACCACGGGGACGTGGT
TTTCCTTTGAAAAACACGATGATAATATGGCCACAACCGTCGACATGACCGAGTACAAGCCCACGGTGCG
CCTCGCCACCCGCGACGACGTCCCCCGGGCCGTACGCACCCTCGCCGCCGCGTTCGCCGACTACCCCGCC
ACGCGCCACACCGTCGACCCGGACCGCCACATCGAGCGGGTCACCGAGCTGCAAGAACTCTTCCTCACGC
GCGTCGGGCTCGACATCGGCAAGGTGTGGGTCGCGGACGACGGCGCCGCGGTGGCGGTCTGGACCACGCC
GGAGAGCGTCGAAGCGGGGGCGGTGTTCGCCGAGATCGGCCCGCGCATGGCCGAGTTGAGCGGTTCCCGG
CTGGCCGCGCAGCAACAGATGGAAGGCCTCCTGGCGCCGCACCGGCCCAAGGAGCCCGCGTGGTTCCTGG
CCACCGTCGGCGTCTCGCCCGACCACCAGGGCAAGGGTCTGGGCAGCGCCGTCGTGCTCCCCGGAGTGGA
GGCGGCCGAGCGCGCCGGGGTGCCCGCCTTCCTGGAGACCTCCGCGCCCCGCAACCTCCCCTTCTACGAG
CGGCTCGGCTTCACCGTCACCGCCGACGTCGAGGTGCCCGAAGGACCGCGCACCTGGTGCATGACCCGCA
AGCCCGGTGCCTGAGTCGACCGCCCGCCCCACGACCCGCAGCGCCCGACCGAAAGGAGCGCACGACCCCA
TGGCTCGACGATAAAATAAAAGATTTTATTTAGTCTCCAGAAAAAGGGGGGAATGAAAGACCCCACCTGT
AGGTTTGGCAAGCTAGCTTAAGTAACGCCATTTTGCAAGGCATGGAAAAATACATAACTGAGAATAGAGA
AGTTCAGATCAAGGTCAGGAACAGATGGAACAGCTGAATATGGGCCAAACAGGATATCTGTGGTAAGCAG
TTCCTGCCCCGGCTCAGGGCCAAGAACAGATGGAACAGCTGAATATGGGCCAAACAGGATATCTGTGGTA
AGCAGTTCCTGCCCCGGCTCAGGGCCAAGAACAGATGGTCCCCAGATGCGGTCCAGCCCTCAGCAGTTTC
TAGAGAACCATCAGATGTTTCCAGGGTGCCCCAAGGACCTGAAATGACCCTGTGCCTTATTTGAACTAAC
CAATCAGTTCGCTTCTCGCTTCTGTTCGCGCGCTTCTGCTCCCCGAGCTCAATAAAAGAGCCCACAACCC
CTCACTCGGGGCGCCAGTCCTCCGATTGACTGAGTCGCCCGGGTACCCGTGTATCCAATAAACCCTCTTG
CAGTTGCATCCGACTTGTGGTCTCGCTGTTCCTTGGGAGGGTCTCCTCTGAGTGATTGACTACCCGTCAG
CGGGGGTCTTTCACATGCAGCATGTATCAAAATTAATTTGGTTTTTTTTCTTAAGTATTTACATTAAATG
GCCATAGTTGCATTAATGAATCGGCCAACGCGCGGGGAGAGGCGGTTTGCGTATTGGGCGCTCTTCCGCT
TCCTCGCTCACTGACTCGCTGCGCTCGGTCGTTCGGCTGCGGCGAGCGGTATCAGCTCACTCAAAGGCGG
TAATACGGTTATCCACAGAATCAGGGGATAACGCAGGAAAGAACATGTGAGCAAAAGGCCAGCAAAAGGC
CAGGAACCGTAAAAAGGCCGCGTTGCTGGCGTTTTTCCATAGGCTCCGCCCCCCTGACGAGCATCACAAA
AATCGACGCTCAAGTCAGAGGTGGCGAAACCCGACAGGACTATAAAGATACCAGGCGTTTCCCCCTGGAA
GCTCCCTCGTGCGCTCTCCTGTTCCGACCCTGCCGCTTACCGGATACCTGTCCGCCTTTCTCCCTTCGGG
AAGCGTGGCGCTTTCTCATAGCTCACGCTGTAGGTATCTCAGTTCGGTGTAGGTCGTTCGCTCCAAGCTG
GGCTGTGTGCACGAACCCCCCGTTCAGCCCGACCGCTGCGCCTTATCCGGTAACTATCGTCTTGAGTCCA
ACCCGGTAAGACACGACTTATCGCCACTGGCAGCAGCCACTGGTAACAGGATTAGCAGAGCGAGGTATGT
AGGCGGTGCTACAGAGTTCTTGAAGTGGTGGCCTAACTACGGCTACACTAGAAGAACAGTATTTGGTATC
TGCGCTCTGCTGAAGCCAGTTACCTTCGGAAAAAGAGTTGGTAGCTCTTGATCCGGCAAACAAACCACCG
CTGGTAGCGGTGGTTTTTTTGTTTGCAAGCAGCAGATTACGCGCAGAAAAAAAGGATCTCAAGAAGATCC
TTTGATCTTTTCTACGGGGTCTGACGCTCAGTGGAACGAAAACTCACGTTAAGGGATTTTGGTCATGAGA
TTATCAAAAAGGATCTTCACCTAGATCCTTTTGCGGCCGGCCGCAAATCAATCTAAAGTATATATGAGTA
AACTTGGTCTGACAGTTACCAATGCTTAATCAGTGAGGCACCTATCTCAGCGATCTGTCTATTTCGTTCA
TCCATAGTTGCCTGACTCCCCGTCGTGTAGATAACTACGATACGGGAGGGCTTACCATCTGGCCCCAGTG
CTGCAATGATACCGCGAGACCCACGCTCACCGGCTCCAGATTTATCAGCAATAAACCAGCCAGCCGGAAG
GGCCGAGCGCAGAAGTGGTCCTGCAACTTTATCCGCCTCCATCCAGTCTATTAATTGTTGCCGGGAAGCT
AGAGTAAGTAGTTCGCCAGTTAATAGTTTGCGCAACGTTGTTGCCATTGCTACAGGCATCGTGGTGTCAC
GCTCGTCGTTTGGTATGGCTTCATTCAGCTCCGGTTCCCAACGATCAAGGCGAGTTACATGATCCCCCAT
GTTGTGCAAAAAAGCGGTTAGCTCCTTCGGTCCTCCGATCGTTGTCAGAAGTAAGTTGGCCGCAGTGTTA
TCACTCATGGTTATGGCAGCACTGCATAATTCTCTTACTGTCATGCCATCCGTAAGATGCTTTTCTGTGA
CTGGTGAGTACTCAACCAAGTCATTCTGAGAATAGTGTATGCGGCGACCGAGTTGCTCTTGCCCGGCGTC
AACACGGGATAATACCGCGCCACATAGCAGAACTTTAAAAGTGCTCATCATTGGAAAACGTTCTTCGGGG
CGAAAACTCTCAAGGATCTTACCGCTGTTGAGATCCAGTTCGATGTAACCCACTCGTGCACCCAACTGAT
CTTCAGCATCTTTTACTTTCACCAGCGTTTCTGGGTGAGCAAAAACAGGAAGGCAAAATGCCGCAAAAAA
GGGAATAAGGGCGACACGGAAATGTTGAATACTCATACTCTTCCTTTTTCAATATTATTGAAGCATTTAT
CAGGGTTATTGTCTCATGAGCGGATACATATTTGAATGTATTTAGAAAAATAAACAAATAGGGGTTCCGC
GCACATTTCCCCGAAAAGTGCCACCTGACGTCTAAGAAACCATTATTATCATGACATTAACCTATAAAAA
TAGGCGTATCACGAGGCCCTTTCGTCTTCACTATAGGAGCTTGGCCCATTGCATACGTTGTATCCATATC
ATAATATGTACATTTATATTGGCTCATGTCCAACATTACCGCCATGTT
